Addgene plasmid #81135: pEZ10
Purpose: pACSA_J23113_tetR PEZ3_gfp
Depositing lab: Brian Pfleger. Depositing organization: University of Wisconsin, Madison. Publication: Construction of new synthetic biology tools for the control of gene expression in the cyanobacterium Synechococcus sp. strain PCC 7002. Zess EK, Begemann MB, Pfleger BF. Biotechnol Bioeng. 2016 Feb;113(2):424-32. doi: 10.1002/bit.25713. Epub 2015 Sep 3. PubMed 26192329.
Backbone
  Vector backbone: pACSA
  Total vector size (bp): 5740
Growth in bacteria
  Bacterial resistance: Ampicillin, 100 μg/mL
  Growth temperature: 37°C
  Growth strain: DH5alpha
  Copy number: Unknown
Gene/Insert
  Gene/Insert name: GFP
  Promoter: PEZ3
  Cloning method: Gibson Cloning
  Sequencing primers: 5′ GCTTCCGGCTCGTATGTTGTG; 3′ TTGGGTAACGCCAGGGT
Terms and licenses: Academic/Nonprofit Terms; Industry Terms: Not Available to Industry
How to cite: pEZ10 was a gift from Brian Pfleger (Addgene plasmid # 81135 ; http://n2t.net/addgene:81135 ; RRID:Addgene_81135)
