[The description below was written by a language model from this plasmid's Addgene catalogue record and pLannotate feature annotations shown in this document.]
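Description:
pEZ10 is a roughly 5.7 kb plasmid built on the pACSA backbone. According to the associated publication title, it belongs to a set of synthetic biology tools for controlling gene expression in the cyanobacterium Synechococcus sp. PCC 7002. It is propagated in E. coli through a high-copy ColE1/pUC-type origin and selected with ampicillin via the β-lactamase gene. An f1 origin and remnants of a standard cloning vector are also annotated, including a lac promoter/operator region, lacZα and lacI fragments, and flanking SP6 and T7 promoters. The record does not state how the cassette is delivered to or maintained in the cyanobacterium. The unannotated stretches on either side of the cassette are not identified in the feature table.

The payload is a divergent, two-part tetracycline-responsive circuit assembled by Gibson cloning. On the reverse strand, tetR is driven by a constitutive Anderson-family promoter, named J23113 in the purpose field although the annotation software matched a fragment to the related J23119. The repressor carries a C-terminal ssrA (LVA) degradation tag that shortens its half-life, and its transcript ends at the rrnB T1 and T7Te terminators. On the forward strand, the PEZ3 promoter contains two tet operator fragments and drives a green fluorescent reporter followed by a T7 terminator. The catalogue calls this reporter GFP, while the automated annotation identifies the coding sequence as mAzamiGreen, so its exact identity is ambiguous.

TetR should bind the operators and repress the reporter until a tetracycline-class inducer relieves binding. Fluorescence then serves as a readout of promoter strength, leakiness and inducibility, so the construct appears intended for characterising the PEZ3 promoter paired with a weak level of TetR expression.
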