Features (pLannotate 1.2.2; 22 found; start..end, strand, type, name):
    433..483     -  misc_feature   bom (fragment): basis of mobility region from pBR322
    510..614     +  promoter       AmpR promoter: bla
    615..1475    +  CDS            AmpR: β-lactamase; bla; confers resistance to ampicillin, carbenicillin, and related antibiotics
   1646..2234    +  rep_origin     ori: high-copy-number ColE1/pMB1/pBR322/pUC origin of replication
   2417..2509    +  CDS            lacI (fragment): lac repressor; lacI; The lac repressor binds to the lac operator to inhibit transcription in E. coli. This inhibition can be relieved by adding lactose or isopropyl-β-D-thiogalactopyranoside (IPTG).
   2522..2543    +  protein_bind   CAP binding site: CAP binding activates transcription in the presence of cAMP. E. coli catabolite activator protein
   2558..2588    +  promoter       lac promoter: promoter for the E. coli lac operon
   2596..2612    +  protein_bind   lac operator: The lac repressor binds to the lac operator to inhibit transcription in E. coli. This inhibition can be relieved by adding lactose or isopropyl-β-D-thiogalactopyranoside (IPTG). lac repressor encoded by lacI
   2654..2672    +  promoter       SP6 promoter: promoter for bacteriophage SP6 RNA polymerase
   3232..3259    -  terminator     T7Te terminator: phage T7 early transcription terminator
   3275..3346    -  terminator     rrnB T1 terminator: transcription terminator T1 from the E. coli rrnB gene
   3394..3426    -  CDS            ssrA tag (LVA): C-terminal peptide that mediates degradation in bacteria through the ClpXP and ClpAP proteases (McGinness et al., 2006) mutant LVA variant that confers accelerated degradation under some conditions (Andersen et al., 1998)
   3427..4047    -  CDS            tetR: TETR2_ECOLX - Experimental evidence at protein level: Swiss-Prot protein existence level 1. TetR is the repressor of the tetracycline resistance element; its N-terminal region forms a helix-turn-helix structure and binds DNA. Binding of tetracycline to TetR reduces the repressor affinity for the tetracycline resistance gene (tetA) promoter operator sites. From Escherichia coli.
   4086..4102    -  promoter       J23119(SpeI) promoter (fragment): bacterial promoter (Registry of Standard Biological Parts BBa J23119) modified to end with an SpeI site
   4130..4146    +  protein_bind   tet operator (fragment): tetO; bacterial operator O2 for the tetR and tetA genes tetracycline repressor TetR
   4153..4170    +  protein_bind   tet operator (fragment): tetO; bacterial operator O2 for the tetR and tetA genes tetracycline repressor TetR
   4238..4912    +  CDS            mAzamiGreen: mAzamiGreen is a basic (constitutively fluorescent) green fluorescent protein published in 2003, derived from Galaxea fascicularis. It has high acid sensitivity.
   4923..4972    +  CDS            SET1 (fragment): solubility-enhancement tag derived from T7 phage gene 10B
   4980..5027    +  terminator     T7 terminator: transcription terminator for bacteriophage T7 RNA polymerase
   5532..5550    -  promoter       T7 promoter: promoter for bacteriophage T7 RNA polymerase
   5553..5710    +  CDS            lacZα (fragment): LacZα fragment of β-galactosidase; lacZ fragment
   5714..405     +  rep_origin     f1 ori (across the origin) (sequence partly withheld): f1 bacteriophage origin of replication; arrow indicates direction of (+) strand synthesis
>Addgene plasmid #81135 | pEZ10 | addgene full sequence | sequence record 162046 | Addgene NGS Result
[100 nt withheld, positions 1-100]
C
[91 nt withheld, positions 102-192]
A
[49 nt withheld, positions 194-242]
CCTTTGACGTTGGAGTCCACGTTCTTT
[37 nt withheld, positions 270-306]
ACCCTATCTCGGTCTATTCTTTTGATTTATAAGGGATTTTGCCGATTTCGGCCTATTGGTTAAAAAATGA
GCTGATTTAACAAAAATTTAACGCGAATTTTAACAAAATATTAACGCTTACAATTTCCTGATGCGGTATT
TTCTCCTTACGCATCTGTGCGGTATTTCACACCGCATCAGGTGGCACTTTTCGGGGAAATGTGCGCGGAA
CCCCTATTTGTTTATTTTTCTAAATACATTCAAATATGTATCCGCTCATGAGACAATAACCCTGATAAAT
GCTTCAATAATATTGAAAAAGGAAGAGTATGAGTATTCAACATTTCCGTGTCGCCCTTATTCCCTTTTTT
GCGGCATTTTGCCTTCCTGTTTTTGCTCACCCAGAAACGCTGGTGAAAGTAAAAGATGCTGAAGATCAGT
TGGGTGCACGAGTGGGTTACATCGAACTGGATCTCAACAGCGGTAAGATCCTTGAGAGTTTTCGCCCCGA
AGAACGTTTTCCAATGATGAGCACTTTTAAAGTTCTGCTATGTGGCGCGGTATTATCCCGTATTGACGCC
GGGCAAGAGCAACTCGGTCGCCGCATACACTATTCTCAGAATGACTTGGTTGAGTACTCACCAGTCACAG
AAAAGCATCTTACGGATGGCATGACAGTAAGAGAATTATGCAGTGCTGCCATAACCATGAGTGATAACAC
TGCGGCCAACTTACTTCTGACAACGATCGGAGGACCGAAGGAGCTAACCGCTTTTTTGCACAACATGGGG
GATCATGTAACTCGCCTTGATCGTTGGGAACCGGAGATGAATGAAGCCATACCAAACGACGAGCGTGACA
CCACGATGCCTGTAGCAATGGCAACAACGTTGCGCAAACTATTAACTGGCGAACTACTTACTCTAGCTTC
CCGGCAACAATTAATAGACTGGATGGAGGCGGATAAAGTTGCAGGACCACTTCTGCGCTCGGCCCTTCCG
GCTGGCTGGTTTATTGCTGATAAATCTGGAGCCGGTGAGCGTGGGTCTCGCGGTATCATTGCAGCACTGG
GGCCAGATGGTAAGCCCTCCCGTATCGTAGTTATCTACACGACGGGGAGTCAGGCAACTATGGATGAACG
AAATAGACAGATCGCTGAGATAGGTGCCTCACTGATTAAGCATTGGTAACTGTCAGACCAAGTTTACTCA
TATATACTTTAGATTGATTTAAAACTTCATTTTTAATTTAAAAGGATCTAGGTGAAGATCCTTTTTGATA
ATCTCATGACCAAAATCCCTTAACGTGAGTTTTCGTTCCACTGAGCGTCAGACCCCGTAGAAAAGATCAA
AGGATCTTCTTGAGATCCTTTTTTTCTGCGCGTAATCTGCTGCTTGCAAACAAAAAAACCACCGCTACCA
GCGGTGGTTTGTTTGCCGGATCAAGAGCTACCAACTCTTTTTCCGAAGGTAACTGGCTTCAGCAGAGCGC
AGATACCAAATACTGTTCTTCTAGTGTAGCCGTAGTTAGGCCACCACTTCAAGAACTCTGTAGCACCGCC
TACATACCTCGCTCTGCTAATCCTGTTACCAGTGGCTGCTGCCAGTGGCGATAAGTCGTGTCTTACCGGG
TTGGACTCAAGACGATAGTTACCGGATAAGGCGCAGCGGTCGGGCTGAACGGGGGGTTCGTGCACACAGC
CCAGCTTGGAGCGAACGACCTACACCGAACTGAGATACCTACAGCGTGAGCTATGAGAAAGCGCCACGCT
TCCCGAAGGGAGAAAGGCGGACAGGTATCCGGTAAGCGGCAGGGTCGGAACAGGAGAGCGCACGAGGGAG
CTTCCAGGGGGAAACGCCTGGTATCTTTATAGTCCTGTCGGGTTTCGCCACCTCTGACTTGAGCGTCGAT
TTTTGTGATGCTCGTCAGGGGGGCGGAGCCTATGGAAAAACGCCAGCAACGCGGCCTTTTTACGGTTCCT
GGCCTTTTGCTGGCCTTTTGCTCACATGTTCTTTCCTGCGTTATCCCCTGATTCTGTGGATAACCGTATT
ACCGCCTTTGAGTGAGCTGATACCGCTCGCCGCAGCCGAACGACCGAGCGCAGCGAGTCAGTGAGCGAGG
AAGCGGAAGAGCGCCCAATACGCAAACCGCCTCTCCCCGCGCGTTGGCCGATTCATTAATGCAGCTGGCA
CGACAGGTTTCCCGACTGGAAAGCGGGCAGTGAGCGCAACGCAATTAATGTGAGTTAGCTCACTCATTAG
GCACCCCAGGCTTTACACTTTATGCTTCCGGCTCGTATGTTGTGTGGAATTGTGAGCGGATAACAATTTC
ACACAGGAAACAGCTATGACCATGATTACGCCAAGCTATTTAGGTGACACTATAGAATACTCAAGCTATG
AGGTGACTGCCGCACTCAATGTTCAACCAGATCTAGTGATTATTTCGGGGTTAGCAGCCGATGCGGGCAA
CCTGGTGAAGCAACTGCGAGAATTAGGTTACAACGGCATTATTGTTGGGGGGAACGGCTTAAATACTTCT
AATATTTTCCCCGTCTGCCAAGCAAAATGTGATGGGGTGTTGGTGGCCCAAGCCTACAGTGCCGAGTTAG
ATAATGAGATTAACCGCGCGTTTCGGGACGCCTATTTTCAACAAAACCAAAAAGAGCCGCCCCAATTTAG
TGCCCAGGCTTTTACGGCGATCCAAGTTTTTGTTGAAGCCCTCAGCAGCCTCGATGAAAAAACGCCCTTA
GAAACTCTTGCTCTACCGGACTTGCGACGACAACTGCGGGACGAAATTTTTGCAGGTACCTACGTCACGC
CTTTGGGTGAAATTTCCTTCACAGAGGAAGGGGAAATTGTCCAGAAGGAATTTTTTGTGGCCCAAATTGA
AATGGATGAATCGGGTCAACAGGGGCGTTTCGCCTTCATTGAAACGAACTATAAACGCAGAAAGGCCCAC
CCGAAGGTGAGCCAGTGTGACTCTAGTAGAGAGCGTTCACCGACAAACAACAGATAAAACGAAAGGCCCA
GTCTTTCGACTGAGCCTTTCGTTTTATTTGATGCCTGGCTCTAGTAGTGATCTACACTAGCACTATCAGT
GTTATTAAGCTACTAAAGCGTAGTTTTCGTCGTTTGCAGCGGACCCACTTTCACATTTAAGTTGTTTTTC
TAATCCGCATATGATCAATTCAAGGCCGAATAAGAAGGCTGGCTCTGCACCTTGGTGATCAAATAATTCG
ATAGCTTGTCGTAATAATGGCGGCATACTATCAGTAGTAGGTGTTTCCCTTTCTTCTTTAGCGACTTGAT
GCTCTTGATCTTCCAATACGCAACCTAAAGTAAAATGCCCCACAGCGCTGAGTGCATATAATGCATTCTC
TAGTGAAAAACCTTGTTGGCATAAAAAGGCTAATTGATTTTCGAGAGTTTCATACTGTTTTTCTGTAGGC
CGTGTACCTAAATGTACTTTTGCTCCATCGCGATGACTTAGTAAAGCACATCTAAAACTTTTAGCGTTAT
TACGTAAAAAATCTTGCCAGCTTTCCCCTTCTAAAGGGCAAAAGTGAGTATGGTGCCTATCTAACATCTC
AATGGCTAAGGCGTCGAGCAAAGCCCGCTTATTTTTTACATGCCAATACAATGTAGGCTGCTCTACACCT
AGCTTCTGGGCGAGTTTACGGGTTGTTAAACCTTCGATTCCGACCTCATTAAGCAGCTCTAATGCGCTGT
TAATCACTTTACTTTTATCTAATCTGGACATCTAGTATTTCTCCTCTTTCTCTAGTAGCTAGCATAATCC
CTAGGACTGAGCTAGCCATCAGGTTAACAAAAAAGCAGGAATATCCCTATCAGTGATAGACAGACATCCC
TATCAGTGATAGAGTATAAAGTTAACTGTGGGATTGCAAAAGGAGCTCCCAACTCATAAAGTCAAGTAGG
AGATTAATCATATGTCGGTCATCAAGCCCGAAATGAAAATTAAACTGCGCATGGAGGGCGCTGTGAACGG
GCACAAGTTCGTGATCGAAGGTGAAGGCATTGGTAAGCCGTATGAAGGTACTCAAACCCTGGACTTAACG
GTTAAAGAAGGTGCCCCGTTGCCATTTAGCTACGACATCCTGACACCCGCTTTTCAGTATGGCAATCGCG
CGTTCACCAAGTATCCGAAAGATATTCCGGATTATTTCAAGCAGGCATTCCCGGAAGGATACTCATGGGA
ACGCTCGATGACCTACGAAGACCAGGGCATTTGCATTGCCACAAGCGACATCACAATGGAGGGTGATTGC
TTTTTTTACAAAATTCGCTTCGACGGGACAAACTTCCCGCCGAATGGCCCAGTGATGCAGAAAAAGACGC
TTAAATGGGAACCGTCGACAGAGAAAATGTACGTTCGCGATGGCGTTCTGAAAGGCGATGTTAATATGGC
GCTGCTTCTCGAAGGGGGAGGCCATTACCGTTGTGATTTCAAAACCACATACAAAGCAAAAAAAGATGTT
CGTTTGCCGGACGCGCATGAAGTCGATCACCGCATTGAGATCCTGTCACATGATAAAGATTACAATAAGG
TCCGCCTTTATGAGCACGCTGAGGCCCGCTATTCTATGCTGCCCAGCCAAGCTAAATAAGGATCCGGCTG
CTAACAAAGCCCGAAAGGAAGCTGAGTTGGCTGCTGCCACCGCTGAGCAATAACTAGCATAACCCCTTGG
GGCCTCTAAACGGGTCTTGACGGGTTTTTTGTCTAGAGCGCTCAAGTTGATCGAATGTATGCCCCGGATA
TGACCTAGGGAGATTCTTCTAAAGCGAGCAGGGTTTGCCAAGTGGCGATCGCCTCAGGGAACCATAACCA
ACTTTGTTCGAGGCGGCGGGGGTTGAGCTGGGAACGATCGAGATCTAGGGCGATCGCCCGGAGTTTTTCG
GCTTTCCCTACAAGAATTTCCTGGTCAACGTCGGTGGGTTGCCTTTGGGCCAAATCGTACATACTAATCG
CCAGGCCCGCATAAATCTCCGCCTGGAGGGCTGGGGGGAAATCCTGGGTCGTTGCCGCCGCTAAGGCTTC
ATACCAACGATCATTGGCGGCTTCGTAATCTGCATTGAGGTAATGGACAAAACCCAGGGCCATCAAAATT
TCGGGGTCGTTGGGCTGTTGGGCTAGGGCCATGTCCCAATTGTCTTGCACCGTGGCGATCGCCGTTGCTT
GGGTTGGCGATGGTGGGACGGCAGCCAAAGTTGTTCAGCATGCGCCCTATAGTGAGTCGTATTACAATTC
ACTGGCCGTCGTTTTACAACGTCGTGACTGGGAAAACCCTGGCGTTACCCAACTTAATCGCCTTGCAGCA
CATCCCCCTTTCGCCAGCTGGCGTAATAGCGAAGAGGCCCGCACCGATCGCCCTTCCCAACAGTTGCGCA
GCCTGAATGGCGAATGGACGCGCCCTGTAGCGGCGCATTAA
