>Addgene plasmid #81135 | pEZ10 | addgene partial sequence | sequence record 158738 | T7term 5'-GCTAGTTATTGCTCAGCGG-3'
TGTTAGCAGCCGGATCCTTATTTAGCTTGGCTGGGCAGCATAGAATAGCGGGCCTCAGCGTGCTCATAAA
GGCGGACCTTATTGTAATCTTTATCATGTGACAGGATCTCAATGCGGTGATCGACTTCATGCGCGTCCGG
CAAACGAACATCTTTTTTTGCTTTGTATGTGGTTTTGAAATCACAACGGTAATGGCCTCCCCCTTCGAGA
AGCAGCGCCATATTAACATCGCCTTTCAGAACGCCATCGCGAACGTACATTTTCTCTGTCGACGGTTCCC
ATTTAAGCGTCTTTTTCTGCATCACTGGGCCATTCGGCGGGAAGTTTGTCCCGTCGAAGCGAATTTTGTA
AAAAAAGCAATCACCCTCCATTGTGATGTCGCTTGTGGCAATGCAAATGCCCTGGTCTTCGTAGGTCATC
GAGCGTTCCCATGAGTATCCTTCCGGGAATGCCTGCTTGAAATAATCCGGAATATCTTTCGGATACTTGG
TGAACGCGCGATTGCCATACTGAAAAGCGGGTGTCAGGATGTCGTAGCTAAATGGCAACGGGGCACCTTC
TTTAACCGTTAAGTCCAGGGTTTGAGTACCTTCATACGGCTTACCAATGCCTTCACCTTCGATCACGAAC
TTGTGCCCGTTCACAGCGCCCTCCATGCGCAGTTTAATTTTCATTTCGGGCTTGATGACCGACATATGAT
TAATCTCCTACTTGACTTTATGAGTTGGGAGCTCCTTTTGCAATCCCACAGTTAACTTTATACTCTATCA
CTGATAGGGATGTCTGTCTATCACTGATAGGGATATTCCTGCTTTTTTGTTAACCTGATGGCTAGCTCAG
TCCTAGGGATTATGCTAGCTACTAGAGAAAG
