>Addgene plasmid #81135 | pEZ10 | addgene partial sequence | sequence record 158739 | Tet-R 5'-GGCGAGTTTACGGGTTGTTA-3'
TGCGCTGTTAATCACTTTACTTTTATCTAATCTGGACATCTAGTATTTCTCCTCTTTCTCTAGTAGCTAG
CATAATCCCTAGGACTGAGCTAGCCATCAGGTTAACAAAAAAGCAGGAATATCCCTATCAGTGATAGACA
GACATCCCTATCAGTGATAGAGTATAAAGTTAACTGTGGGATTGCAAAAGGAGCTCCCAACTCATAAAGT
CAAGTAGGAGATTAATCATATGTCGGTCATCAAGCCCGAAATGAAAATTAAACTGCGCATGGAGGGCGCT
GTGAACGGGCACAAGTTCGTGATCGAAGGTGAAGGCATTGGTAAGCCGTATGAAGGTACTCAAACCCTGG
ACTTAACGGTTAAAGAAGGTGCCCCGTTGCCATTTAGCTACGACATCCTGACACCCGCTTTTCAGTATGG
CAATCGCGCGTTCACCAAGTATCCGAAAGATATTCCGGATTATTTCAAGCAGGCATTCCCGGAAGGATAC
TCATGGGAACGCTCGATGACCTACGAAGACCAGGGCATTTGCATTGCCACAAGCGACATCACAATGGAGG
GTGATTGCTTTTTTTACAAAATTCGCTTCGACGGGACAAACTTCCCGCCGAATGGCCCAGTGATGCAGAA
AAAGACGCTTAAATGGGAACCGTCGACAGAGAAAATGTACGTTCGCGATGGCGTTCTGAAAGGCGATGTT
AATATGGCGCTGCTTCTCGAAGGGGGAGGCCATTACCGTTGTGATTTCAAAACCACATACAAAGCAAAAA
AAGATGTTCGTTTGCCGGACGCGCATGAAGTCGATCACCGCATTGAGATCCTGTCACATGATAAAGATTA
CAATAAGGTCCGCCTTTATGA
